>Addgene plasmid #61794 | psiCHECK-2-Zfp36-3'UTR-MRE-1 MUT | addgene partial sequence | sequence record 105638 | psiCHECK2-F 5'-GTCCGCAACTACAACGCCTACCTT-3'
ATCTGCCTAAGATGTTCATCGAGTCCGACCCTGGGTTCTTTTCCAACGCTATTGTCGAGGGAGCTAAGAA
GTTCCCTAACACCGAGTTCGTGAAGGTGAAGGGCCTCCACTTCAGCCAGGAGGACGCTCCAGATGAAATG
GGTAAGTACATCAAGAGCTTCGTGGAGCGCGTGCTGAAGAACGAGCAGTAATTCTAGGCGATCGCTCGAG
CAAGTGCCTACCTACCCAGTATGGATCAGCTAGATCTCAAAGAGAGGGCAGGGACTGCTCATTGCTGTGG
GGACCTGGGGCACTCCTCTAAGTTAATAAGTCCCATCTTCTGGACATTCCAAGATGCAATAACCCATTTC
CCTGGTGCTGGGCTGGGGCAGGTCCCTAGTTTGCAAATTCAGTGTTTGGGTGGATCCGTTCCTAGGGTAC
CTAAGATGTTTGAGGGAGACAGTTGACAGTTGGTCTTCCAGGCCCCAAGTCTTCTGTTGTTTTTGAGATA
GGAGCTTATTATGGTACCCCAGGCTGGCTTTGAACTCAATATAATCCTGCCTTAGCCTTTTCCAAGTTCT
GGGGTTACAGGTATGCACCAGCCCCTCTGCAACTCTGGTCTCCTGGAATCTTAAGTGCTGTGAAGAGCCG
GCTCCCACAATACTATCCTAATTTTTACTAGACCCTGAAGTTCAGTGTCCGGTGGTCGAAGCCTCTCCTG
AGAATCCTGGTGCTCAAATTTCCCTCCTAAAGCAAATAGCCAAAGCCATTGCCAAATCCCTTCTCCCCCA
ACCAGTGGGCCCTTTATTTATGACGACTTTATTTATTCATAATAGATTTTATAGTATTTATATATATTGG
GTCGTCTACTCCGTTTTTCTTTTTGTAATGTTAAAACTGATACTGTATTAAGTATATGCTATAATATATT
AATATATTGCTACCGTACAAGTCTATTT
