>Addgene plasmid #61794 | psiCHECK-2-Zfp36-3'UTR-MRE-1 MUT | addgene partial sequence | sequence record 105647 | psiCHECK2-R 5'-CGAGGTCCGAAGACTCATTT-3'
AACCAACACACAGATGTAATGAAAATAAAGATATTTTATTGCGGCCAGCGGCCGCCAGTTCACACTCAAG
ATTTTATTTAAAAATTCCAACCCCCCCCAAAAAATAGACTTGTACGGTAGCAATATATTAATATATTATA
GCATATACTTAATACAGTATCAGTTTTAACATTACAAAAAGAAAAACGGAGTAGACGACCCAATATATAT
AAATACTATAAAATCTATTATGAATAAATAAAGTCGTCATAAATAAAGGGCCCACTGGTTGGGGGAGAAG
GGATTTGGCAATGGCTTTGGCTATTTGCTTTAGGAGGGAAATTTGAGCACCAGGATTCTCAGGAGAGGCT
TCGACCACCGGACACTGAACTTCAGGGTCTAGTAAAAATTAGGATAGTATTGTGGGAGCCGGCTCTTCAC
AGCACTTAAGATTCCAGGAGACCAGAGTTGCAGAGGGGCTGGTGCATACCTGTAACCCCAGAACTTGGAA
AAGGCTAAGGCAGGATTATATTGAGTTCAAAGCCAGCCTGGGGTACCATAATAAGCTCCTATCTCAAAAA
CAACAGAAGACTTGGGGCCTGGAAGACCAACTGTCAACTGTCTCCCTCAAACATCTTAGGTACCCTAGGA
ACGGATCCACCCAAACACTGAATTTGCAAACTAGGGACCTGCCCCAGCCCAGCACCAGGGAAATGGGTTA
TTGCATCTTGGAATGTCCAGAAGATGGGACTTATTAACTTAGAGGAGTGCCCCAGGTCCCCACAGCAATG
AGCAGTCCCTGCCCTCTCTTTGAGATCTAGCTGATCCATACTGGGTAGGTAGGCACTTGCTCGAGCGATC
GCCTAGAATTACTGCTCGTTCTTCAGCACGCGCTCCACGAAGCTCTTGATGTACTTACCCATTTCATCTG
GAGCGTCCTCCTGGCTGAAGTGGAGGCCCTTCACCTTCACGAACTCGGTGTTAGGGAACTTCTTAGCTCC
CTCGACAATAGCGTTGGAAAAGAACCCAGGGTCGGACTCGATGAACATCTTAGGCAGATCGTCGCTGGCC
CGAAGGTA
