[The description below was written by a language model from this plasmid's Addgene catalogue record.]
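Description:
psiCHECK-2-Zfp36-3'UTR-MRE-1 MUT is a dual-luciferase reporter plasmid built on the psiCHECK-2 backbone (about 6.3 kb without insert) and intended for transfection into mammalian cells to measure microRNA-mediated regulation of a 3' untranslated region. It is propagated in E. coli as a high-copy plasmid under ampicillin selection. The record includes no feature table, so individual promoters, origins and polyadenylation signals are not listed. As generally known for psiCHECK-2, the vector carries a Renilla luciferase gene with a multiple cloning site immediately downstream of its stop codon, and a separate firefly luciferase cassette on the same plasmid that serves as an internal normalisation control.

The insert is a 774 bp fragment corresponding to the mouse Zfp36 3'UTR, cloned between XhoI and NotI sites, both of which are retained. This placement is consistent with the standard psiCHECK-2 arrangement, in which the test sequence becomes the 3'UTR of the Renilla transcript. In this version, the first miR-200c recognition element (MRE-1) has been mutated, although the record does not specify the exact changes. Sequences in the cloned UTR that reduce mRNA stability or translation lower the Renilla signal relative to firefly. A mutated MRE should therefore relieve any repression that depends on that site.

The construct is thus a site-specific control, to be compared with a reporter carrying the unmutated Zfp36 3'UTR, for testing whether miR-200c acts directly on Zfp36 through MRE-1. It comes from work on miR-200 targets in the mesenchymal-to-epithelial transition.
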