Addgene plasmid #61794: psiCHECK-2-Zfp36-3'UTR-MRE-1 MUT
Purpose: Luciferase reporter containing the 3'UTR of mouse Zfp36 with MRE-1 mutated
Depositing lab: Judy Lieberman. Depositing organization: Boston Children's Hospital. Publication: miR-200 promotes the mesenchymal to epithelial transition by suppressing multiple members of the Zeb2 and Snail1 transcriptional repressor complexes. Perdigao-Henriques R, Petrocca F, Altschuler G, Thomas MP, Le MT, Tan SM, Hide W, Lieberman J. Oncogene. 2015 Mar 23. doi: 10.1038/onc.2015.69. PubMed 25798844.
Backbone
  Vector backbone: psiCHECK-2
  Backbone size w/o insert (bp): 6273
  Vector type: Luciferase
Growth in bacteria
  Bacterial resistance: Ampicillin, 100 μg/mL
  Growth temperature: 37°C
  Growth strain: DH5alpha
  Copy number: High Copy
Gene/Insert
  Gene/Insert name: mouse Zfp36 3'UTR with miR-200c MRE-1 mutated
  Species: M. musculus (mouse)
  Insert size (bp): 774
  Mutation: miR-200c MRE-1 mutated
  Cloning method: Restriction Enzyme; 5′ cloning site XhoI (not destroyed); 3′ cloning site NotI (not destroyed)
  Sequencing primers: 5′ 5'-GTCCGCAACTACAACGCCTACCTT-3'
Terms and licenses: Academic/Nonprofit Terms; Industry Terms: Not Available to Industry
How to cite: psiCHECK-2-Zfp36-3'UTR-MRE-1 MUT was a gift from Judy Lieberman (Addgene plasmid # 61794 ; http://n2t.net/addgene:61794 ; RRID:Addgene_61794)
